>Addgene plasmid #118328 | GFP-Rap1b E63 | addgene full sequence | sequence record 227762 | Addgene NGS Result
ATCCCCTGATTCTGTGGATAACCGTATTACCGCCATGCATTAGTTATTAATAGTAATCAATTACGGGGTC
ATTAGTTCATAGCCCATATATGGAGTTCCGCGTTACATAACTTACGGTAAATGGCCCGCCTGGCTGACCG
CCCAACGACCCCCGCCCATTGACGTCAATAATGACGTATGTTCCCATAGTAACGCCAATAGGGACTTTCC
ATTGACGTCAATGGGTGGAGTATTTACGGTAAACTGCCCACTTGGCAGTACATCAAGTGTATCATATGCC
AAGTACGCCCCCTATTGACGTCAATGACGGTAAATGGCCCGCCTGGCATTATGCCCAGTACATGACCTTA
TGGGACTTTCCTACTTGGCAGTACATCTACGTATTAGTCATCGCTATTACCATGGTGATGCGGTTTTGGC
AGTACATCAATGGGCGTGGATAGCGGTTTGACTCACGGGGATTTCCAAGTCTCCACCCCATTGACGTCAA
TGGGAGTTTGTTTTGGCACCAAAATCAACGGGACTTTCCAAAATGTCGTAACAACTCCGCCCCATTGACG
CAAATGGGCGGTAGGCGTGTACGGTGGGAGGTCTATATAAGCAGAGCTGGTTTAGTGAACCGTCAGATCC
GCTAGCGCTACCGGTCGCCACCATGGTGAGCAAGGGCGAGGAGCTGTTCACCGGGGTGGTGCCCATCCTG
GTCGAGCTGGACGGCGACGTAAACGGCCACAAGTTCAGCGTGTCCGGCGAGGGCGAGGGCGATGCCACCT
ACGGCAAGCTGACCCTGAAGTTCATCTGCACCACCGGCAAGCTGCCCGTGCCCTGGCCCACCCTCGTGAC
CACCCTGACCTACGGCGTGCAGTGCTTCAGCCGCTACCCCGACCACATGAAGCAGCACGACTTCTTCAAG
TCCGCCATGCCCGAAGGCTACGTCCAGGAGCGCACCATCTTCTTCAAGGACGACGGCAACTACAAGACCC
GCGCCGAGGTGAAGTTCGAGGGCGACACCCTGGTGAACCGCATCGAGCTGAAGGGCATCGACTTCAAGGA
GGACGGCAACATCCTGGGGCACAAGCTGGAGTACAACTACAACAGCCACAACGTCTATATCATGGCCGAC
AAGCAGAAGAACGGCATCAAGGTGAACTTCAAGATCCGCCACAACATCGAGGACGGCAGCGTGCAGCTCG
CCGACCACTACCAGCAGAACACCCCCATCGGCGACGGCCCCGTGCTGCTGCCCGACAACCACTACCTGAG
CACCCAGTCCGCCCTGAGCAAAGACCCCAACGAGAAGCGCGATCACATGGTCCTGCTGGAGTTCGTGACC
GCCGCCGGGATCACTCTCGGCATGGACGAGCTGTACAAGTCCGGACTCAGATCTCGAGCTCAAGCTTCGA
ATTCTCGTGAGTATAAGCTAGTCGTTCTTGGCTCTGGAGGCGTTGGAAAATCTGCTCTGACTGTACAGTT
TGTTCAAGGAATTTTTGTTGAAAAATATGATCCTACGATAGAAGATTCTTATAGAAAGCAAGTTGAAGTA
GATGCACAGCAGTGTATGCTTGAAATCTTGGATACTGCAGGAACGGAAGAGTTCACAGCAATGAGGGATT
TGTACATGAAAAATGGACAAGGCTTTGCGTTAGTTTATTCCATCACAGCACAGTCCACATTTAATGATTT
ACAAGATCTGAGAGAACAGATACTTCGAGTTAAAGACACGGATGATGTTCCAATGATTCTGGTTGGTAAT
AAGTGTGACTTGGAAGATGAAAGAGTTGTAGGAAAGGAACAAGGTCAAAATCTAGCAAGACAGTGGAACA
ACTGTGCATTCTTAGAATCCTCTGCAAAATCAAAAATAAATGTTAATGAGATCTTTTATGACCTAGTGCG
ACAAATTAACAGAAAAACTCCAGTGCCTGGGAAGGCCCGCAAAAAGTCATCATGTCAGCTGCTTTAATCT
AGAGGGCCCGGGATCCACCGGATCTAGATAACTGATCATAATCAGCCATACCACATTTGTAGAGGTTTTA
CTTGCTTTAAAAAACCTCCCACACCTCCCCCTGAACCTGAAACATAAAATGAATGCAATTGTTGTTGTTA
ACTTGTTTATTGCAGCTTATAATGGTTACAAATAAAGCAATAGCATCACAAATTTCACAAATAAAGCATT
TTTTTCACTGCATTCTAGTTGTGGTTTGTCCAAACTCATCAATGTATCTTAACGCGTAAATTGTAAGCGT
TAATATTTTGTTAAAATTCGCGTTAAATTTTTGTTAAATCAGCTCATTTTTTAACCAATAGGCCGAAATC
GGCAAAATCCCTTATAAATCAAAAGAATAGACCGAGATAGGGT
[37 nt withheld, positions 2354-2390]
AAAGAACGTGGACTCCAACGTCAAAGG
[49 nt withheld, positions 2418-2466]
T
[91 nt withheld, positions 2468-2558]
G
[124 nt withheld, positions 2560-2683]
CAGGTGGCACTTTTCGGGGAAATGTGCGCGGAACCCCTATTTGTTTATTTTTCTAAATACATTCAAATAT
GTATCCGCTCATGAGACAATAACCCTGATAAATGCTTCAATAATATTGAAAAAGGAAGAGTCCTGAGGCG
GAAAGAACCAGCTGTGGAATGTGTGTCAGTTAGGGTGTGGAAAGTCCCCAGGCTCCCCAGCAGGCAGAAG
TATGCAAAGCATGCATCTCAATTAGTCAGCAACCAGGTGTGGAAAGTCCCCAGGCTCCCCAGCAGGCAGA
AGTATGCAAAGCATGCATCTCAATTAGTCAGCAACCATAGTCCCGCCCCTAACTCCGCCCATCCCGCCCC
TAACTCCGCCCAGTTCCGCCCATTCTCCGCCCCATGGCTGACTAATTTTTTTTATTTATGCAGAGGCCGA
GGCCGCCTCGGCCTCTGAGCTATTCCAGAAGTAGTGAGGAGGCTTTTTTGGAGGCCTAGGCTTTTGCAAA
GATCGATCAAGAGACAGGATGAGGATCGTTTCGCATGATTGAACAAGATGGATTGCACGCAGGTTCTCCG
GCCGCTTGGGTGGAGAGGCTATTCGGCTATGACTGGGCACAACAGACAATCGGCTGCTCTGATGCCGCCG
TGTTCCGGCTGTCAGCGCAGGGGCGCCCGGTTCTTTTTGTCAAGACCGACCTGTCCGGTGCCCTGAATGA
ACTGCAAGACGAGGCAGCGCGGCTATCGTGGCTGGCCACGACGGGCGTTCCTTGCGCAGCTGTGCTCGAC
GTTGTCACTGAAGCGGGAAGGGACTGGCTGCTATTGGGCGAAGTGCCGGGGCAGGATCTCCTGTCATCTC
ACCTTGCTCCTGCCGAGAAAGTATCCATCATGGCTGATGCAATGCGGCGGCTGCATACGCTTGATCCGGC
TACCTGCCCATTCGACCACCAAGCGAAACATCGCATCGAGCGAGCACGTACTCGGATGGAAGCCGGTCTT
GTCGATCAGGATGATCTGGACGAAGAGCATCAGGGGCTCGCGCCAGCCGAACTGTTCGCCAGGCTCAAGG
CGAGCATGCCCGACGGCGAGGATCTCGTCGTGACCCATGGCGATGCCTGCTTGCCGAATATCATGGTGGA
AAATGGCCGCTTTTCTGGATTCATCGACTGTGGCCGGCTGGGTGTGGCGGACCGCTATCAGGACATAGCG
TTGGCTACCCGTGATATTGCTGAAGAGCTTGGCGGCGAATGGGCTGACCGCTTCCTCGTGCTTTACGGTA
TCGCCGCTCCCGATTCGCAGCGCATCGCCTTCTATCGCCTTCTTGACGAGTTCTTCTGAGCGGGACTCTG
GGGTTCGAAATGACCGACCAAGCGACGCCCAACCTGCCATCACGAGATTTCGATTCCACCGCCGCCTTCT
ATGAAAGGTTGGGCTTCGGAATCGTTTTCCGGGACGCCGGCTGGATGATCCTCCAGCGCGGGGATCTCAT
GCTGGAGTTCTTCGCCCACCCTAGGGGGAGGCTAACTGAAACACGGAAGGAGACAATACCGGAAGGAACC
CGCGCTATGACGGCAATAAAAAGACAGAATAAAACGCACGGTGTTGGGTCGTTTGTTCATAAACGCGGGG
TTCGGTCCCAGGGCTGGCACTCTGTCGATACCCCACCGAGACCCCATTGGGGCCAATACGCCCGCGTTTC
TTCCTTTTCCCCACCCCACCCCCCAAGTTCGGGTGAAGGCCCAGGGCTCGCAGCCAACGTCGGGGCGGCA
GGCCCTGCCATAGCCTCAGGTTACTCATATATACTTTAGATTGATTTAAAACTTCATTTTTAATTTAAAA
GGATCTAGGTGAAGATCCTTTTTGATAATCTCATGACCAAAATCCCTTAACGTGAGTTTTCGTTCCACTG
AGCGTCAGACCCCGTAGAAAAGATCAAAGGATCTTCTTGAGATCCTTTTTTTCTGCGCGTAATCTGCTGC
TTGCAAACAAAAAAACCACCGCTACCAGCGGTGGTTTGTTTGCCGGATCAAGAGCTACCAACTCTTTTTC
CGAAGGTAACTGGCTTCAGCAGAGCGCAGATACCAAATACTGTTCTTCTAGTGTAGCCGTAGTTAGGCCA
CCACTTCAAGAACTCTGTAGCACCGCCTACATACCTCGCTCTGCTAATCCTGTTACCAGTGGCTGCTGCC
AGTGGCGATAAGTCGTGTCTTACCGGGTTGGACTCAAGACGATAGTTACCGGATAAGGCGCAGCGGTCGG
GCTGAACGGGGGGTTCGTGCACACAGCCCAGCTTGGAGCGAACGACCTACACCGAACTGAGATACCTACA
GCGTGAGCTATGAGAAAGCGCCACGCTTCCCGAAGGGAGAAAGGCGGACAGGTATCCGGTAAGCGGCAGG
GTCGGAACAGGAGAGCGCACGAGGGAGCTTCCAGGGGGAAACGCCTGGTATCTTTATAGTCCTGTCGGGT
TTCGCCACCTCTGACTTGAGCGTCGATTTTTGTGATGCTCGTCAGGGGGGCGGAGCCTATGGAAAAACGC
CAGCAACGCGGCCTTTTTACGGTTCCTGGCCTTTTGCTGGCCTTTTGCTCACATGTTCTTTCCTGCGTT
Features (pLannotate 1.2.2; 17 found; start..end, strand, type, name):
      1..33      +  rep_origin     RSF ori (fragment): Plasmids containing the RSF 1030 origin of replication can be propagated in E. coli cells that contain additional plasmids with compatible origins.
    101..404     +  enhancer       CMV enhancer: human cytomegalovirus immediate early enhancer
    405..608     +  promoter       CMV promoter: human cytomegalovirus (CMV) immediate early promoter
    653..1369    +  CDS            EGFP: EGFP is a basic (constitutively fluorescent) green fluorescent protein published in 1996, derived from Aequorea victoria. It is reported to be a rapidly-maturing weak dimer with moderate acid sensitivity.
   1370..1405    +  misc_feature   MCS (fragment): multiple cloning site
   1406..1954    +  CDS            RAP1B: RAP1B_HUMAN - Experimental evidence at protein level: Swiss-Prot protein existence level 1. GTP-binding protein that possesses intrinsic GTPase activity. Contributes to the polarizing activity of KRIT1 and CDH5 in the establishment and maintenance of correct endothelial cell polarity and vascular lumen. Required for the localization of phosphorylated PRKCZ, PARD3 and TIAM1 to the cell junction. Plays a role in the establishment of basal endothelial barrier function. From Homo sapiens (Human).
   1964..1981    +  misc_feature   MCS (fragment): multiple cloning site
   1993..2077    +  CDS            large T antigen (fragment): large T antigen from SV40 (simian virus 40)
   2100..2221    +  polyA_signal   SV40 poly(A) signal: SV40 polyadenylation signal
   2255..2683    -  rep_origin     f1 ori (sequence partly withheld): f1 bacteriophage origin of replication; arrow indicates direction of (+) strand synthesis
   2710..2814    +  promoter       AmpR promoter: bla
   2816..3173    +  promoter       SV40 promoter: SV40 enhancer and early promoter
   3208..4002    +  CDS            NeoR/KanR: aminoglycoside phosphotransferase from Tn5; aph(3')-II (or nptII); confers resistance to neomycin, kanamycin, and G418 (Geneticin®)
   4023..4175    +  CDS            ble (fragment): BLE_KLEPN - Experimental evidence at protein level: Swiss-Prot protein existence level 1. Binding protein with a strong affinity to the bleomycin family of antibiotics. Binds to CL990; an antimitotic-antibiotic compound. From Klebsiella pneumoniae.
   4234..4281    +  polyA_signal   HSV TK poly(A) signal: herpes simplex virus thymidine kinase polyadenylation signal (Cole and Stacy, 1985)
   4372..4388    -  polyA_signal   bGH poly(A) signal (fragment): bovine growth hormone polyadenylation signal
   4610..5198    +  rep_origin     ori: high-copy-number ColE1/pMB1/pBR322/pUC origin of replication
