[The description below was written by a language model from this plasmid's Addgene catalogue record and pLannotate feature annotations shown in this document.]
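Description:
GFP-Rap1b E63 is a mammalian expression plasmid built on the pEGFP-C1 backbone that produces bovine Rap1b, a small Ras-family GTP-binding protein, fused at its N terminus to EGFP. The roughly 555 bp Rap1b coding sequence was placed between the EcoRI and ApaI sites of the multiple cloning site, directly downstream of and in frame with EGFP, and carries a Q63E substitution that gives the construct its "E63" name; the record does not state the functional consequence of this mutation. The automated annotation labels the insert by its match to human RAP1B, reflecting similarity between the orthologues, whereas the catalogue lists the source species as Bos taurus. Transcription of the fusion is driven by the human cytomegalovirus immediate early enhancer and promoter and terminated by the SV40 polyadenylation signal.

The 5,272 nt plasmid is maintained in E. coli at high copy through a ColE1/pUC-type origin and is selected with kanamycin. The Tn5 aminoglycoside phosphotransferase gene (NeoR/KanR) sits behind tandem bacterial (bla) and SV40 early promoters and is followed by the HSV TK polyadenylation signal, so the same marker confers kanamycin resistance in bacteria and can provide G418 resistance in transfected mammalian cells. An f1 origin is also present, allowing single-stranded DNA production. Short fragment hits such as RSF ori, ble, large T antigen and bGH poly(A) appear to be partial backbone matches rather than functional elements.

The fluorescent tag allows the Rap1b mutant to be visualised in live or fixed cells. This fits the associated work on how protein kinase A-dependent phosphorylation of Rap1 regulates its membrane localisation and cell migration.
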