Addgene plasmid #118328: GFP-Rap1b E63
Purpose: Expression of bovine Rap1b
Depositing lab: Philip Stork. Depositing organization: Oregon Health & Science University. Publication: Protein kinase A-dependent phosphorylation of Rap1 regulates its membrane localization and cell migration. Takahashi M, Dillon TJ, Liu C, Kariya Y, Wang Z, Stork PJ. J Biol Chem. 2013 Sep 27;288(39):27712-23. doi: 10.1074/jbc.M113.466904. Epub 2013 Aug 14. PubMed 23946483.
Backbone
  Vector backbone: peGFP-C1
  Backbone manufacturer: clontech
  Vector type: Mammalian Expression
Growth in bacteria
  Bacterial resistance: Kanamycin, 50 μg/mL
  Growth temperature: 37°C
  Growth strain: DH5alpha
  Copy number: High Copy
Gene/Insert
  Gene/Insert name: Rap1b E63
  Species: B. taurus (bovine)
  Insert size (bp): 555
  Mutation: Q63E
  Entrez Gene: RAP1B
  Tag / fusion protein: GFP (N terminal on backbone)
  Cloning method: Restriction Enzyme; 5′ cloning site EcoRI (unknown if destroyed); 3′ cloning site ApaI (unknown if destroyed)
  Sequencing primers: 5′ EGFP-C
Terms and licenses: Academic/Nonprofit Terms; Industry Terms: Not Available to Industry
How to cite: GFP-Rap1b E63 was a gift from Philip Stork (Addgene plasmid # 118328 ; http://n2t.net/addgene:118328 ; RRID:Addgene_118328)
